Addgene plasmid #144289: TFORF1285
Purpose: Lentiviral vector for overexpressing transcription factor ORFs with unique 24-bp barcodes. Barcodes facilitate identification of transcription factors in pooled screens.
Depositing lab: Feng Zhang. Depositing organization: Broad Institute. Publication: A transcription factor atlas of directed differentiation. Joung J, Ma S, Tay T, Geiger-Schuller KR, Kirchgatterer PC, Verdine VK, Guo B, Arias-Garcia MA, Allen WE, Singh A, Kuksenko O, Abudayyeh OO, Gootenberg JS, Fu Z, Macrae RK, Buenrostro JD, Regev A, Zhang F. Cell. 2023 Jan 5;186(1):209-229.e26. doi: 10.1016/j.cell.2022.11.026. PubMed 36608654.
Backbone
  Vector backbone: pLX_TRC317
  Backbone manufacturer: Broad Institute Genetic Perturbation Platform
  Backbone size w/o insert (bp): 8264
  Vector type: Mammalian Expression, Lentiviral
  Selectable markers: Puromycin
Growth in bacteria
  Bacterial resistance: Ampicillin, 100 μg/mL
  Growth temperature: 37°C
  Growth strain: NEB Stable
  Copy number: High Copy
Gene/Insert
  Gene/Insert name: ZNF257
  Species: H. sapiens (human)
  Insert size (bp): 1793
  Entrez Gene: ZNF257 (a.k.a. BMZF4, BMZF-4)
  Promoter: EF1a
  Cloning method: Unknown
  Sequencing primers: 5′ GGGTGGAGACTGAAGTTAGGCCAG; 3′ CACATAGCGTAAAAGGAGCAACATAG
Terms and licenses: Academic/Nonprofit Terms; Industry Terms: Not Available to Industry
Depositor comments: NM_033468,ENST00000594947 . The transcription factor ORF portion of this plasmid was synthesized by Genewiz. Please test multiple small colonies in case of plasmid recombination. To make this collection available in a timely manner, a portion of this collection was not fully sequenced by Addgene. If an Addgene verified full plasmid sequence is not available, please contact us prior to placing an order to request the full sequence.
How to cite: TFORF1285 was a gift from Feng Zhang (Addgene plasmid # 144289 ; http://n2t.net/addgene:144289 ; RRID:Addgene_144289)
