[The description below was written by a language model from this plasmid's Addgene catalogue record and pLannotate feature annotations shown in this document.]
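Description:
TFORF1285 is a lentiviral mammalian expression plasmid built on the pLX_TRC317 backbone that carries the human zinc-finger transcription factor ZNF257 (also known as BMZF4) as a synthesized open reading frame of about 1.8 kb, giving a total construct of roughly 10 kb. It belongs to a barcoded transcription factor ORF collection in which each clone carries a unique 24-bp barcode, so that the overexpressed factor can be identified by sequencing in pooled screens such as directed-differentiation experiments. In bacteria it is maintained through a high-copy ColE1/pUC-type origin with ampicillin resistance (AmpR), and an f1 origin is also present. The depositor warns that the plasmid can recombine, as is common for LTR-containing vectors.

The viral portion has a third-generation layout. An RSV promoter drives a truncated HIV-1 5' LTR, followed by the Ψ packaging signal with a gag fragment and the RRE for Rev-dependent export of the genomic RNA. The cPPT/CTS is also present, and a self-inactivating ΔU3 3' LTR followed by an SV40 poly(A) signal closes the unit. Within the transfer unit, an SV40 early promoter drives the puromycin N-acetyltransferase gene for selecting transduced cells, and a separate EF-1α promoter drives the ZNF257 ORF. A WPRE downstream of the ORF enhances transcript expression.

The automated annotation labels the start of the insert as fragments of ZNF720 and ZNF493. These most likely reflect homology among related KRAB zinc-finger proteins rather than additional genes. The barcode is not annotated in the feature table, so its exact position is not stated in the record.
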