Features (pLannotate 1.2.2; 32 found; start..end, strand, type, name):
      5..231     +  promoter       RSV promoter: Rous sarcoma virus enhancer/promoter
    232..412     +  LTR            5' LTR (truncated): truncated 5' long terminal repeat (LTR) from HIV-1
    459..584     +  misc_feature   HIV-1 Ψ: packaging signal of human immunodeficiency virus type 1
    568..931     +  CDS            HIV-1 gag (fragment): gag protein from human immunodeficiency virus 1; gag
   1077..1310    +  misc_feature   RRE: The Rev response element (RRE) of HIV-1 allows for Rev-dependent mRNA export from the nucleus to the cytoplasm.
   1687..1713    +  CDS            Rev (fragment): human immunodeficiency virus 1 (HIV-1) Rev protein; rev; enhances nuclear export of unspliced and incompletely spliced viral mRNAs
   1720..1743    +  promoter       SV40 promoter (fragment): SV40 early promoter
   1744..1815    +  promoter       SV40 promoter (fragment): SV40 enhancer and early promoter
   1839..1974    +  rep_origin     SV40 ori: SV40 origin of replication
   2020..2616    +  CDS            PuroR (fragment): puromycin N-acetyltransferase; pac from Streptomyces; confers resistance to puromycin
   2665..2782    +  misc_feature   cPPT/CTS: central polypurine tract and central termination sequence of HIV-1
   2847..2913    +  CDS            small t antigen (fragment): SV40 (simian virus 40) small t antigen
   2920..4098    +  promoter       EF-1α promoter: strong constitutive promoter for human elongation factor EF-1α
   4115..4459    +  CDS            ZNF720 (fragment): ZN720_HUMAN - Experimental evidence at protein level: Swiss-Prot protein existence level 1. From Homo sapiens (Human).
   4475..4627    +  CDS            ZNF493 (fragment): ZN493_HUMAN - Experimental evidence at protein level: Swiss-Prot protein existence level 1. May be involved in transcriptional regulation. From Homo sapiens (Human).
   5819..5872    +  promoter       U6 promoter (fragment): RNA polymerase III promoter for human U6 snRNA
   5914..6502    +  misc_feature   WPRE: woodchuck hepatitis virus posttranscriptional regulatory element
   6553..6572    +  misc_feature   cPPT/CTS (fragment): central polypurine tract and central termination sequence of HIV-1
   6574..6807    +  LTR            3' LTR (ΔU3): self-inactivating 3' long terminal repeat (LTR) from HIV-1
   6885..7006    +  polyA_signal   SV40 poly(A) signal: SV40 polyadenylation signal
   7046..7181    +  rep_origin     SV40 ori: SV40 origin of replication
   7202..7220    -  promoter       T7 promoter: promoter for bacteriophage T7 RNA polymerase
   7228..7383    +  CDS            lacZα (fragment): LacZα fragment of β-galactosidase; lacZ fragment
   7388..7816    +  rep_origin     f1 ori (sequence partly withheld): f1 bacteriophage origin of replication; arrow indicates direction of (+) strand synthesis
   7869..7973    +  promoter       AmpR promoter: bla
   7974..8834    +  CDS            AmpR: β-lactamase; bla; confers resistance to ampicillin, carbenicillin, and related antibiotics
   9005..9593    +  rep_origin     ori: high-copy-number ColE1/pMB1/pBR322/pUC origin of replication
   9776..9868    +  CDS            lacI (fragment): lac repressor; lacI; The lac repressor binds to the lac operator to inhibit transcription in E. coli. This inhibition can be relieved by adding lactose or isopropyl-β-D-thiogalactopyranoside (IPTG).
   9881..9902    +  protein_bind   CAP binding site: CAP binding activates transcription in the presence of cAMP. E. coli catabolite activator protein
   9917..9947    +  promoter       lac promoter: promoter for the E. coli lac operon
   9955..9971    +  protein_bind   lac operator: The lac repressor binds to the lac operator to inhibit transcription in E. coli. This inhibition can be relieved by adding lactose or isopropyl-β-D-thiogalactopyranoside (IPTG). lac repressor encoded by lacI
  10016..10034   +  promoter       T3 promoter: promoter for bacteriophage T3 RNA polymerase
>Addgene plasmid #144289 | TFORF1285 | addgene full sequence | sequence record 404135 | Addgene NGS Result
TTAATGTAGTCTTATGCAATACTCTTGTAGTCTTGCAACATGGTAACGATGAGTTAGCAACATGCCTTAC
AAGGAGAGAAAAAGCACCGTGCATGCCGATTGGTGGAAGTAAGGTGGTACGATCGTGCCTTATTAGGAAG
GCAACAGACGGGTCTGACATGGATTGGACGAACCACTGAATTGCCGCATTGCAGAGATATTGTATTTAAG
TGCCTAGCTCGATACATAAACGGGTCTCTCTGGTTAGACCAGATCTGAGCCTGGGAGCTCTCTGGCTAAC
TAGGGAACCCACTGCTTAAGCCTCAATAAAGCTTGCCTTGAGTGCTTCAAGTAGTGTGTGCCCGTCTGTT
GTGTGACTCTGGTAACTAGAGATCCCTCAGACCCTTTTAGTCAGTGTGGAAAATCTCTAGCAGTGGCGCC
CGAACAGGGACTTGAAAGCGAAAGGGAAACCAGAGGAGCTCTCTCGACGCAGGACTCGGCTTGCTGAAGC
GCGCACGGCAAGAGGCGAGGGGCGGCGACTGGTGAGTACGCCAAAAATTTTGACTAGCGGAGGCTAGAAG
GAGAGAGATGGGTGCGAGAGCGTCAGTATTAAGCGGGGGAGAATTAGATCGCGATGGGAAAAAATTCGGT
TAAGGCCAGGGGGAAAGAAAAAATATAAATTAAAACATATAGTATGGGCAAGCAGGGAGCTAGAACGATT
CGCAGTTAATCCTGGCCTGTTAGAAACATCAGAAGGCTGTAGACAAATACTGGGACAGCTACAACCATCC
CTTCAGACAGGATCAGAAGAACTTAGATCATTATATAATACAGTAGCAACCCTCTATTGTGTGCATCAAA
GGATAGAGATAAAAGACACCAAGGAAGCTTTAGACAAGATAGAGGAAGAGCAAAACAAAAGTAAGACCAC
CGCACAGCAAGCGGCCGCTGATCTTCAGACCTGGAGGAGGAGATATGAGGGACAATTGGAGAAGTGAATT
ATATAAATATAAAGTAGTAAAAATTGAACCATTAGGAGTAGCACCCACCAAGGCAAAGAGAAGAGTGGTG
CAGAGAGAAAAAAGAGCAGTGGGAATAGGAGCTTTGTTCCTTGGGTTCTTGGGAGCAGCAGGAAGCACTA
TGGGCGCAGCGTCAATGACGCTGACGGTACAGGCCAGACAATTATTGTCTGGTATAGTGCAGCAGCAGAA
CAATTTGCTGAGGGCTATTGAGGCGCAACAGCATCTGTTGCAACTCACAGTCTGGGGCATCAAGCAGCTC
CAGGCAAGAATCCTGGCTGTGGAAAGATACCTAAAGGATCAACAGCTCCTGGGGATTTGGGGTTGCTCTG
GAAAACTCATTTGCACCACTGCTGTGCCTTGGAATGCTAGTTGGAGTAATAAATCTCTGGAACAGATTTG
GAATCACACGACCTGGATGGAGTGGGACAGAGAAATTAACAATTACACAAGCTTAATACACTCCTTAATT
GAAGAATCGCAAAACCAGCAAGAAAAGAATGAACAAGAATTATTGGAATTAGATAAATGGGCAAGTTTGT
GGAATTGGTTTAACATAACAAATTGGCTGTGGTATATAAAATTATTCATAATGATAGTAGGAGGCTTGGT
AGGTTTAAGAATAGTTTTTGCTGTACTTTCTATAGTGAATAGAGTTAGGCAGGGATATTCACCATTATCG
TTTCAGACCCACCTCCCAACCCCGAGGGGACCCATGCATTGCATCTCAATTAGTCAGCAACCAGGTGTGG
AAAGTCCCCAGGCTCCCCAGCAGGCAGAAGTATGCAAAGCATGCGTCTCAATTAGTCAGCAACCATAGTC
CCGCCCCTAACTCCGCCCATCCCGCCCCTAACTCCGCCCAGTTCCGCCCATTCTCCGCCCCATGGCTGAC
TAATTTTTTTTATTTATGCAGAGGCCGAGGCCGCCTCGGCCTCTGAGCTATTCCAGAAGTAGTGAGGAGG
CTTTTTTGGAGGCCTAGGCTTTTGCAAAAAGCTTTCTAGAGGTACCACCGGAGCTTACCATGACCGAGTA
CAAGCCCACGGTGCGCCTCGCCACCCGCGACGACGTCCCCAGGGCCGTACGCACCCTCGCCGCCGCGTTC
GCCGACTACCCCGCCACGCGCCACACCGTCGATCCGGACCGCCACATCGAGCGGGTCACCGAGCTGCAAG
AACTCTTCCTCACGCGCGTCGGGCTCGACATCGGCAAGGTGTGGGTCGCGGACGACGGCGCCGCCGTGGC
GGTCTGGACCACGCCGGAGAGCGTCGAAGCGGGGGCGGTGTTCGCCGAGATCGGCCCGCGCATGGCCGAG
TTGAGCGGTTCCCGGCTGGCCGCGCAGCAACAGATGGAAGGCCTCCTGGCGCCGCACCGGCCCAAGGAGC
CCGCGTGGTTCCTGGCCACCGTCGGCGTCTCGCCCGACCACCAGGGCAAGGGTCTGGGCAGCGCCGTCGT
GCTCCCCGGAGTGGAGGCGGCCGAGCGCGCCGGGGTGCCCGCCTTCCTGGAGACCTCCGCGCCCCGCAAC
CTCCCCTTCTACGAGCGGCTCGGCTTCACCGTCACCGCCGACGTCGAGGTGCCCGAAGGACCGCGCACCT
GGTGCATGACCCGCAAGCCCGGTGCCAGTTAACGAATTCTAGATCTTGAGACAAATGGCAGTATTCATCC
ACAATTTTAAAAGAAAAGGGGGGATTGGGGGGTACAGTGCAGGGGAAAGAATAGTAGACATAATAGCAAC
AGACATACAAACTAAAGAATTACAAAAACAAATTACAAAAATTCAAAATTTTCGGGTTTATTACAGGGAC
AGCAGAGATCCACTTTGGCGCCGGCTCGAGGCCTGCAGGTGCAAAGATGGATAAAGTTTTAAACAGAGAG
GAATCTTTGCAGCTAATGGACCTTCTAGGTCTTGAAAGGAGTGGGAATTGGCTCCGGTGCCCGTCAGTGG
GCAGAGCGCACATCGCCCACAGTCCCCGAGAAGTTGGGGGGAGGGGTCGGCAATTGAACCGGTGCCTAGA
GAAGGTGGCGCGGGGTAAACTGGGAAAGTGATGTCGTGTACTGGCTCCGCCTTTTTCCCGAGGGTGGGGG
AGAACCGTATATAAGTGCAGTAGTCGCCGTGAACGTTCTTTTTCGCAACGGGTTTGCCGCCAGAACACAG
GTAAGTGCCGTGTGTGGTTCCCGCGGGCCTGGCCTCTTTACGGGTTATGGCCCTTGCGTGCCTTGAATTA
CTTCCACCTGGCTGCAGTACGTGATTCTTGATCCCGAGCTTCGGGTTGGAAGTGGGTGGGAGAGTTCGAG
GCCTTGCGCTTAAGGAGCCCCTTCGCCTCGTGCTTGAGTTGAGGCCTGGCCTGGGCGCTGGGGCCGCCGC
GTGCGAATCTGGTGGCACCTTCGCGCCTGTCTCGCTGCTTTCGATAAGTCTCTAGCCATTTAAAATTTTT
GATGACCTGCTGCGACGCTTTTTTTCTGGCAAGATAGTCTTGTAAATGCGGGCCAAGATCTGCACACTGG
TATTTCGGTTTTTGGGGCCGCGGGCGGCGACGGGGCCCGTGCGTCCCAGCGCACATGTTCGGCGAGGCGG
GGCCTGCGAGCGCGGCCACCGAGAATCGGACGGGGGTAGTCTCAAGCTGGCCGGCCTGCTCTGGTGCCTG
GCCTCGCGCCGCCGTGTATCGCCCCGCCCTGGGCGGCAAGGCTGGCCCGGTCGGCACCAGTTGCGTGAGC
GGAAAGATGGCCGCTTCCCGGCCCTGCTGCAGGGAGCTCAAAATGGAGGACGCGGCGCTCGGGAGAGCGG
GCGGGTGAGTCACCCACACAAAGGAAAAGGGCCTTTCCGTCCTCAGCCGTCGCTTCATGTGACTCCACGG
AGTACCGGGCGCCGTCCAGGCACCTCGATTAGTTCTCGAGCTTTTGGAGTACGTCGTCTTTAGGTTGGGG
GGAGGGGTTTTATGCGATGGAGTTTCCCCACACTGAGTGGGTGGAGACTGAAGTTAGGCCAGCTTGGCAC
TTGATGTAATTCTCCTTGGAATTTGCCCTTTTTGAGTTTGGATCTTGGTTCATTCTCAAGCCTCAGACAG
TGGTTCAAAGTTTTTTTCTTCCATTTCAGGTGTCGTGAGGCTAGCACCGCCACCATGGGACCACTGACAA
TTAGGGATGTGACTGTAGAATTCTCTCTGGAGGAGTGGCATTGCCTGGACACTGCACAGCAGAATTTATA
TAGGGATGTGATGTTAGAGAACTACAGAAACCTGGTCTTCCTGGGTATTGCTGTCTCTAAGCCAGACCTG
ATCACCTGTCTGGAGCAAGGAAAAGAGCCCTGTAATATGAAGAGACATGAGATGGTAGCCAAACCCCCAG
TTATGTGTTCTCATATTGCTGAAGACCTTTGCCCAGAGCGAGACATAAAATATTTTTTCCAAAAAGTCAT
ACTGAGGAGATATGATAAATGTGAACATGAGAATTTACAATTAAGAAAGGGCTGTAAAAGTGTGGATGAG
TGTAAGGTGTGCAAAGGAGGTTATAATGGACTTAACCAATGTCTGATAACTACCCAGAGCAAAATGTATC
AATGTGATAAATATGTAAAAGTCTTCTATAAGTTTTCAAATTCAGATAGACATAAGATAAGACATACTGA
AAAGAAAACTTGCAAATGTAAAGAATGTGGCAAATCATTTTGCATGCTTTCACAACTAACTCGACATAAG
AGAATTCATATTAGAGAGAATTCCCACAAATGTGAAGAATGTGGCAAAGCCTTTAACCAGTCCTCAGCTC
TTACTCGACATAAGATGACTCATACTGGAGAGAAACCCTACAAATGTGAAGAGTGTGGAAAAGCTTTTAA
CCGGTCTTCACACCTTACTCAACATAAGGTAATTCATACTAGAGAGAAACCCTACAAATGTGAAGAGTGT
GGCAAAGCCTTTAACCGGTCTTCACACATTACTCAACATAAGAGAATTCATAATAGAGAGAAGCCCTTCA
AATATGATGAATGTTGCAAAGCCTTTAAGTGGTCCTCAGCTCTTACTACCCTTACTCAACATAAGAGAAT
TCATACTGGAGAGAAACCCTACAAATGTGAAGAGTGTGGCAAAGCCTTTAACCAGTCCTCAGCCCTTACT
CGACATAAGATGATTCATACTGGAGAGAAACCCTTCCAATGTGAAGAGTGTGGCAAAGCTTTTAACCGGT
CTTCACACCTTACTCAACATAAGATAATTCATACTAAAGAGAAACCCTACAAATGTGAAGAGTGTGGAAA
AGCCTTTAACCGGTCTTCACACCTTACTAAACATAAGAGAATTCATACTAGAGAGAAGGCCTACAAATGT
GATGAATATTGCAAAGCTTTTAACTGGTCCTCAGCTCTTACTACCCTTACTCAGCATAAGATAATTCATA
CTGGAGAGAAACCCTACAAATGTGAAGAGTGTGGCAAAGCCTTTAACCGGTCTTCATACCTTATTCGACA
TAAGATAATTCATACTGGAGAGAAACCCTACAAATGTGAAGAGTGTGGCAAAGCCTTTAACCAGTCTTCA
CACCTTACTCAACATAAAATAATTCATACTGGGGAGAAGCCCTACAAATGTGAAGAATGTGGCAAAGCCT
TTAACCGGTCTTCACACCTTTCTCAACATAAGATAATTCATACTGGAGAGAAACCCTACAAATGTGAAGA
ATGTGGCAAGCCTTTTAATCGTTTCTCATACCTTACCGTACATAAGAGAATTCATGCTGGAGAGAACCCC
AACAAATATGAAGAATGTGGCAAAGCTTGTAACCATTCCTCAAACCTTACTAAACATAATTCATAGTAAT
GAACTAGTCCGTAACTTGAAAGTATTTCGATTTCTTGGCTTTATATATCTTGTGGAAAGGACGAGGTCGA
TCGTCGCCCATGCATCAAACGCGTTAAGTCGACAATCAACCTCTGGATTACAAAATTTGTGAAAGATTGA
CTGGTATTCTTAACTATGTTGCTCCTTTTACGCTATGTGGATACGCTGCTTTAATGCCTTTGTATCATGC
TATTGCTTCCCGTATGGCTTTCATTTTCTCCTCCTTGTATAAATCCTGGTTGCTGTCTCTTTATGAGGAG
TTGTGGCCCGTTGTCAGGCAACGTGGCGTGGTGTGCACTGTGTTTGCTGACGCAACCCCCACTGGTTGGG
GCATTGCCACCACCTGTCAGCTCCTTTCCGGGACTTTCGCTTTCCCCCTCCCTATTGCCACGGCGGAACT
CATCGCCGCCTGCCTTGCCCGCTGCTGGACAGGGGCTCGGCTGTTGGGCACTGACAATTCCGTGGTGTTG
TCGGGGAAATCATCGTCCTTTCCTTGGCTGCTCGCCTGTGTTGCCACCTGGATTCTGCGCGGGACGTCCT
TCTGCTACGTCCCTTCGGCCCTCAATCCAGCGGACCTTCCTTCCCGCGGCCTGCTGCCGGCTCTGCGGCC
TCTTCCGCGTCTTCGCCTTCGCCCTCAGACGAGTCGGATCTCCCTTTGGGCCGCCTCCCCGCGTCGACTT
TAAGACCAATGACTTACAAGGCAGCTGTAGATCTTAGCCACTTTTTAAAAGAAAAGGGGGGACTGGAAGG
GCTAATTCACTCCCAACGAAGACAAGATCTGCTTTTTGCTTGTACTGGGTCTCTCTGGTTAGACCAGATC
TGAGCCTGGGAGCTCTCTGGCTAACTAGGGAACCCACTGCTTAAGCCTCAATAAAGCTTGCCTTGAGTGC
TTCAAGTAGTGTGTGCCCGTCTGTTGTGTGACTCTGGTAACTAGAGATCCCTCAGACCCTTTTAGTCAGT
GTGGAAAATCTCTAGCAGTACGTATAGTAGTTCATGTCATCTTATTATTCAGTATTTATAACTTGCAAAG
AAATGAATATCAGAGAGTGAGAGGAACTTGTTTATTGCAGCTTATAATGGTTACAAATAAAGCAATAGCA
TCACAAATTTCACAAATAAAGCATTTTTTTCACTGCATTCTAGTTGTGGTTTGTCCAAACTCATCAATGT
ATCTTATCATGTCTGGCTCTAGCTATCCCGCCCCTAACTCCGCCCATCCCGCCCCTAACTCCGCCCAGTT
CCGCCCATTCTCCGCCCCATGGCTGACTAATTTTTTTTATTTATGCAGAGGCCGAGGCCGCCTCGGCCTC
TGAGCTATTCCAGAAGTAGTGAGGAGGCTTTTTTGGAGGCCTAGGGACGTACCCAATTCGCCCTATAGTG
AGTCGTATTACGCGCGCTCACTGGCCGTCGTTTTACAACGTCGTGACTGGGAAAACCCTGGCGTTACCCA
ACTTAATCGCCTTGCAGCACATCCCCCTTTCGCCAGCTGGCGTAATAGCGAAGAGGCCCGCACCGATCGC
CCTTCCCAACAGTTGCGCAGCCTGAATGGCGAATGGG
[124 nt withheld, positions 7388-7511]
C
[91 nt withheld, positions 7513-7603]
A
[49 nt withheld, positions 7605-7653]
CCTTTGACGTTGGAGTCCACGTTCTTT
[37 nt withheld, positions 7681-7717]
ACCCTATCTCGGTCTATTCTTTTGATTTATAAGGGATTTTGCCGATTTCGGCCTATTGGTTAAAAAATGA
GCTGATTTAACAAAAATTTAACGCGAATTTTAACAAAATATTAACGCTTACAATTTAGGTGGCACTTTTC
GGGGAAATGTGCGCGGAACCCCTATTTGTTTATTTTTCTAAATACATTCAAATATGTATCCGCTCATGAG
ACAATAACCCTGATAAATGCTTCAATAATATTGAAAAAGGAAGAGTATGAGTATTCAACATTTCCGTGTC
GCCCTTATTCCCTTTTTTGCGGCATTTTGCCTTCCTGTTTTTGCTCACCCAGAAACGCTGGTGAAAGTAA
AAGATGCTGAAGATCAGTTGGGTGCACGAGTGGGTTACATCGAACTGGATCTCAACAGCGGTAAGATCCT
TGAGAGTTTTCGCCCCGAAGAACGTTTTCCAATGATGAGCACTTTTAAAGTTCTGCTATGTGGCGCGGTA
TTATCCCGTATTGACGCCGGGCAAGAGCAACTCGGTCGCCGCATACACTATTCTCAGAATGACTTGGTTG
AGTACTCACCAGTCACAGAAAAGCATCTTACGGATGGCATGACAGTAAGAGAATTATGCAGTGCTGCCAT
AACCATGAGTGATAACACTGCGGCCAACTTACTTCTGACAACGATCGGAGGACCGAAGGAGCTAACCGCT
TTTTTGCACAACATGGGGGATCATGTAACTCGCCTTGATCGTTGGGAACCGGAGCTGAATGAAGCCATAC
CAAACGACGAGCGTGACACCACGATGCCTGTAGCAATGGCAACAACGTTGCGCAAACTATTAACTGGCGA
ACTACTTACTCTAGCTTCCCGGCAACAATTAATAGACTGGATGGAGGCGGATAAAGTTGCAGGACCACTT
CTGCGCTCGGCCCTTCCGGCTGGCTGGTTTATTGCTGATAAATCTGGAGCCGGTGAGCGTGGGTCTCGCG
GTATCATTGCAGCACTGGGGCCAGATGGTAAGCCCTCCCGTATCGTAGTTATCTACACGACGGGGAGTCA
GGCAACTATGGATGAACGAAATAGACAGATCGCTGAGATAGGTGCCTCACTGATTAAGCATTGGTAACTG
TCAGACCAAGTTTACTCATATATACTTTAGATTGATTTAAAACTTCATTTTTAATTTAAAAGGATCTAGG
TGAAGATCCTTTTTGATAATCTCATGACCAAAATCCCTTAACGTGAGTTTTCGTTCCACTGAGCGTCAGA
CCCCGTAGAAAAGATCAAAGGATCTTCTTGAGATCCTTTTTTTCTGCGCGTAATCTGCTGCTTGCAAACA
AAAAAACCACCGCTACCAGCGGTGGTTTGTTTGCCGGATCAAGAGCTACCAACTCTTTTTCCGAAGGTAA
CTGGCTTCAGCAGAGCGCAGATACCAAATACTGTTCTTCTAGTGTAGCCGTAGTTAGGCCACCACTTCAA
GAACTCTGTAGCACCGCCTACATACCTCGCTCTGCTAATCCTGTTACCAGTGGCTGCTGCCAGTGGCGAT
AAGTCGTGTCTTACCGGGTTGGACTCAAGACGATAGTTACCGGATAAGGCGCAGCGGTCGGGCTGAACGG
GGGGTTCGTGCACACAGCCCAGCTTGGAGCGAACGACCTACACCGAACTGAGATACCTACAGCGTGAGCT
ATGAGAAAGCGCCACGCTTCCCGAAGGGAGAAAGGCGGACAGGTATCCGGTAAGCGGCAGGGTCGGAACA
GGAGAGCGCACGAGGGAGCTTCCAGGGGGAAACGCCTGGTATCTTTATAGTCCTGTCGGGTTTCGCCACC
TCTGACTTGAGCGTCGATTTTTGTGATGCTCGTCAGGGGGGCGGAGCCTATGGAAAAACGCCAGCAACGC
GGCCTTTTTACGGTTCCTGGCCTTTTGCTGGCCTTTTGCTCACATGTTCTTTCCTGCGTTATCCCCTGAT
TCTGTGGATAACCGTATTACCGCCTTTGAGTGAGCTGATACCGCTCGCCGCAGCCGAACGACCGAGCGCA
GCGAGTCAGTGAGCGAGGAAGCGGAAGAGCGCCCAATACGCAAACCGCCTCTCCCCGCGCGTTGGCCGAT
TCATTAATGCAGCTGGCACGACAGGTTTCCCGACTGGAAAGCGGGCAGTGAGCGCAACGCAATTAATGTG
AGTTAGCTCACTCATTAGGCACCCCAGGCTTTACACTTTATGCTTCCGGCTCGTATGTTGTGTGGAATTG
TGAGCGGATAACAATTTCACACAGGAAACAGCTATGACCATGATTACGCCAAGCGCGCAATTAACCCTCA
CTAAAGGGAACAAAAGCTGGAGCTGCAAGC
