>Addgene plasmid #144289 | TFORF1285 | depositor partial sequence | sequence record 284982 | Insert
ACCGCCACCATGGGACCACTGACAATTAGGGATGTGACTGTAGAATTCTCTCTGGAGGAGTGGCATTGCC
TGGACACTGCACAGCAGAATTTATATAGGGATGTGATGTTAGAGAACTACAGAAACCTGGTCTTCCTGGG
TATTGCTGTCTCTAAGCCAGACCTGATCACCTGTCTGGAGCAAGGAAAAGAGCCCTGTAATATGAAGAGA
CATGAGATGGTAGCCAAACCCCCAGTTATGTGTTCTCATATTGCTGAAGACCTTTGCCCAGAGCGAGACA
TAAAATATTTTTTCCAAAAAGTCATACTGAGGAGATATGATAAATGTGAACATGAGAATTTACAATTAAG
AAAGGGCTGTAAAAGTGTGGATGAGTGTAAGGTGTGCAAAGGAGGTTATAATGGACTTAACCAATGTCTG
ATAACTACCCAGAGCAAAATGTATCAATGTGATAAATATGTAAAAGTCTTCTATAAGTTTTCAAATTCAG
ATAGACATAAGATAAGACATACTGAAAAGAAAACTTGCAAATGTAAAGAATGTGGCAAATCATTTTGCAT
GCTTTCACAACTAACTCGACATAAGAGAATTCATATTAGAGAGAATTCCCACAAATGTGAAGAATGTGGC
AAAGCCTTTAACCAGTCCTCAGCTCTTACTCGACATAAGATGACTCATACTGGAGAGAAACCCTACAAAT
GTGAAGAGTGTGGAAAAGCTTTTAACCGGTCTTCACACCTTACTCAACATAAGGTAATTCATACTAGAGA
GAAACCCTACAAATGTGAAGAGTGTGGCAAAGCCTTTAACCGGTCTTCACACATTACTCAACATAAGAGA
ATTCATAATAGAGAGAAGCCCTTCAAATATGATGAATGTTGCAAAGCCTTTAAGTGGTCCTCAGCTCTTA
CTACCCTTACTCAACATAAGAGAATTCATACTGGAGAGAAACCCTACAAATGTGAAGAGTGTGGCAAAGC
CTTTAACCAGTCCTCAGCCCTTACTCGACATAAGATGATTCATACTGGAGAGAAACCCTTCCAATGTGAA
GAGTGTGGCAAAGCTTTTAACCGGTCTTCACACCTTACTCAACATAAGATAATTCATACTAAAGAGAAAC
CCTACAAATGTGAAGAGTGTGGAAAAGCCTTTAACCGGTCTTCACACCTTACTAAACATAAGAGAATTCA
TACTAGAGAGAAGGCCTACAAATGTGATGAATATTGCAAAGCTTTTAACTGGTCCTCAGCTCTTACTACC
CTTACTCAGCATAAGATAATTCATACTGGAGAGAAACCCTACAAATGTGAAGAGTGTGGCAAAGCCTTTA
ACCGGTCTTCATACCTTATTCGACATAAGATAATTCATACTGGAGAGAAACCCTACAAATGTGAAGAGTG
TGGCAAAGCCTTTAACCAGTCTTCACACCTTACTCAACATAAAATAATTCATACTGGGGAGAAGCCCTAC
AAATGTGAAGAATGTGGCAAAGCCTTTAACCGGTCTTCACACCTTTCTCAACATAAGATAATTCATACTG
GAGAGAAACCCTACAAATGTGAAGAATGTGGCAAGCCTTTTAATCGTTTCTCATACCTTACCGTACATAA
GAGAATTCATGCTGGAGAGAACCCCAACAAATATGAAGAATGTGGCAAAGCTTGTAACCATTCCTCAAAC
CTTACTAAACATAATTCATAGTAATGAACTAGTCCGTAACTTGAAAGTATTTCGATTTCTTGGCTTTATA
TATCTTGTGGAAAGGACGAGGTCGATCGTCGCCCATGCATCAA
