>Addgene plasmid #144289 | TFORF1285 | depositor partial sequence | sequence record 284983 | Barcode
GGTCGATCGTCGCCCATGCATCAA
